>Addgene plasmid #175106 | pLV Cbx1-V5 | addgene full sequence | sequence record 351794 | Addgene NGS Result
TGGAAGGGCTAATTCACTCCCAAAGAAGACAAGATATCCTTGATCTGTGGATCTACCACACACAAGGCTA
CTTCCCTGATTAGCAGAACTACACACCAGGGCCAGGGGTCAGATATCCACTGACCTTTGGATGGTGCTAC
AAGCTAGTACCAGTTGAGCCAGATAAGGTAGAAGAGGCCAATAAAGGAGAGAACACCAGCTTGTTACACC
CTGTGAGCCTGCATGGGATGGATGACCCGGAGAGAGAAGTGTTAGAGTGGAGGTTTGACAGCCGCCTAGC
ATTTCATCACGTGGCCCGAGAGCTGCATCCGGAGTACTTCAAGAACTGCTGATATCGAGCTTGCTACAAG
GGACTTTCCGCTGGGGACTTTCCAGGGAGGCGTGGCCTGGGCGGGACTGGGGAGTGGCGAGCCCTCAGAT
CCTGCATATAAGCAGCTGCTTTTTGCCTGTACTGGGTCTCTCTGGTTAGACCAGATCTGAGCCTGGGAGC
TCTCTGGCTAACTAGGGAACCCACTGCTTAAGCCTCAATAAAGCTTGCCTTGAGTGCTTCAAGTAGTGTG
TGCCCGTCTGTTGTGTGACTCTGGTAACTAGAGATCCCTCAGACCCTTTTAGTCAGTGTGGAAAATCTCT
AGCAGTGGCGCCCGAACAGGGACTTGAAAGCGAAAGGGAAACCAGAGGAGCTCTCTCGACGCAGGACTCG
GCTTGCTGAAGCGCGCACGGCAAGAGGCGAGGGGCGGCGACTGGTGAGTACGCCAAAAATTTTGACTAGC
GGAGGCTAGAAGGAGAGAGATGGGTGCGAGAGCGTCAGTATTAAGCGGGGGAGAATTAGATCGCGATGGG
AAAAAATTCGGTTAAGGCCAGGGGGAAAGAAAAAATATAAATTAAAACATATAGTATGGGCAAGCAGGGA
GCTAGAACGATTCGCAGTTAATCCTGGCCTGTTAGAAACATCAGAAGGCTGTAGACAAATACTGGGACAG
CTACAACCATCCCTTCAGACAGGATCAGAAGAACTTAGATCATTATATAATACAGTAGCAACCCTCTATT
GTGTGCATCAAAGGATAGAGATAAAAGACACCAAGGAAGCTTTAGACAAGATAGAGGAAGAGCAAAACAA
AAGTAAGACCACCGCACAGCAAGCGGCCGGCCGCTGATCTTCAGACCTGGAGGAGGAGATATGAGGGACA
ATTGGAGAAGTGAATTATATAAATATAAAGTAGTAAAAATTGAACCATTAGGAGTAGCACCCACCAAGGC
AAAGAGAAGAGTGGTGCAGAGAGAAAAAAGAGCAGTGGGAATAGGAGCTTTGTTCCTTGGGTTCTTGGGA
GCAGCAGGAAGCACTATGGGCGCAGCGTCAATGACGCTGACGGTACAGGCCAGACAATTATTGTCTGGTA
TAGTGCAGCAGCAGAACAATTTGCTGAGGGCTATTGAGGCGCAACAGCATCTGTTGCAACTCACAGTCTG
GGGCATCAAGCAGCTCCAGGCAAGAATCCTGGCTGTGGAAAGATACCTAAAGGATCAACAGCTCCTGGGG
ATTTGGGGTTGCTCTGGAAAACTCATTTGCACCACTGCTGTGCCTTGGAATGCTAGTTGGAGTAATAAAT
CTCTGGAACAGATTTGGAATCACACGACCTGGATGGAGTGGGACAGAGAAATTAACAATTACACAAGCTT
AATACACTCCTTAATTGAAGAATCGCAAAACCAGCAAGAAAAGAATGAACAAGAATTATTGGAATTAGAT
AAATGGGCAAGTTTGTGGAATTGGTTTAACATAACAAATTGGCTGTGGTATATAAAATTATTCATAATGA
TAGTAGGAGGCTTGGTAGGTTTAAGAATAGTTTTTGCTGTACTTTCTATAGTGAATAGAGTTAGGCAGGG
ATATTCACCATTATCGTTTCAGACCCACCTCCCAACCCCGAGGGGACCCGACAGGCCCGAAGGAATAGAA
GAAGAAGGTGGAGAGAGAGACAGAGACAGATCCATTCGATTAGTGAACGGATCTCGACGGTATCGCCTTT
AAAAGAAAAGGGGGGATTGGGGGGTACAGTGCAGGGGAAAGAATAGTAGACATAATAGCAACAGACATAC
AAACTAAAGAATTACAAAAACAAATTACAAAAATTCAAAATTTTCGGGTTTATTACAGGGACAGCAGAGA
TCCAGTTTATCGATGAGGCCCTTTCGTCTTCACTCGAGGTGCCCGTCAGTGGGCAGAGCGCACATCGCCC
ACAGTCCCCGAGAAGTTGGGGGGAGGGGTCGGCAATTGAACCGGTGCCTAGAGAAGGTGGCGCGGGGTAA
ACTGGGAAAGTGATGTCGTGTACTGGCTCCGCCTTTTTCCCGAGGGTGGGGGAGAACCGTATATAAGTGC
AGTAGTCGCCGTGAACGTTCTTTTTCGCAACGGGTTTGCCGCCAGAACACAGGTAAGTGCCGTGTGTGGT
TCCCGCGGGCCTGGCCTCTTTACGGGTTATGGCCCTTGCGTGCCTTGAATTACTTCCACCTGGCTGCAGT
ACGTGATTCTTGATCCCGAGCTTCGGGTTGGAAGTGGGTGGGAGAGTTCGAGGCCTTGCGCTTAAGGAGC
CCCTTCGCCTCGTGCTTGAGTTGAGGCCTGGCCTGGGCGCTGGGGCCGCCGCGTGCGAATCTGGTGGCAC
CTTCGCGCCTGTCTCGCTGCTTTCGATAAGTCTCTAGCCATTTAAAATTTTTGATGACCTGCTGCGACGC
TTTTTTTCTGGCAAGATAGTCTTGTAAATGCGGGCCAAGATCTGCACACTGGTATTTCGGTTTTTGGGGC
CGCGGGCGGCGACGGGGCCCGTGCGTCCCAGCGCACATGTTCGGCGAGGCGGGGCCTGCGAGCGCGGCCA
CCGAGAATCGGACGGGGGTAGTCTCAAGCTGGCCGGCCTGCTCTGGTGCCTGGCCTCGCGCCGCCGTGTA
TCGCCCCGCCCTGGGCGGCAAGGCTGGCCCGGTCGGCACCAGTTGCGTGAGCGGAAAGATGGCCGCTTCC
CGGCCCTGCTGCAGGGAGCTCAAAATGGAGGACGCGGCGCTCGGGAGAGCGGGCGGGTGAGTCACCCACA
CAAAGGAAAAGGGCCTTTCCGTCCTCAGCCGTCGCTTCATGTGACTCCACGGAGTACCGGGCGCCGTCCA
GGCACCTCGATTAGTTCTCGAGCTTTTGGAGTACGTCGTCTTTAGGTTGGGGGGAGGGGTTTTATGCGAT
GGAGTTTCCCCACACTGAGTGGGTGGAGACTGAAGTTAGGCCAGCTTGGCACTTGATGTAATTCTCCTTG
GAATTTGCCCTTTTTGAGTTTGGATCTTGGTTCATTCTCAAGCCTCAGACAGTGGTTCAAAGTTTTTTTC
TTCCATTTCAGGTGTCGTGAGGATCCGCCATCGGCCCGCCCGCCGCCATGGGGAAAAAGCAAAACAAGAA
GAAAGTGGAGGAGGTACTAGAAGAAGAGGAAGAGGAATATGTGGTGGAAAAAGTTCTTGATCGGCGAGTT
GTCAAGGGCAAGGTGGAATATCTTCTAAAGTGGAAGGGTTTCTCAGATGAGGACAACACTTGGGAGCCAG
AAGAGAATCTGGATTGCCCTGACCTTATTGCTGAGTTTCTACAGTCACAGAAAACAGCTCATGAGACAGA
TAAGTCAGAGGGAGGCAAGCGCAAAGCTGATTCTGATTCTGAAGATAAAGGAGAGGAAAGCAAACCAAAG
AAGAAGAAAGAAGAGTCAGAAAAGCCACGAGGCTTTGCCCGGGGTTTGGAGCCAGAGCGGATTATTGGAG
CTACTGACTCCAGTGGAGAGCTCATGTTCCTGATGAAATGGAAAAACTCTGATGAGGCTGACCTGGTCCC
TGCCAAGGAAGCCAATGTCAAGTGCCCACAGGTTGTCATATCCTTCTATGAGGAAAGGCTAACGTGGCAT
TCCTACCCCTCAGAGGATGATGACAAAAAAGACGACAAGAATGGTGGGCCGGGCGGGGGTGGCGGGGGAG
GTAAGCCTATCCCTAACCCTCTCCTCGGTCTCGATTCTACGTGAGTTTAAACTTCGAAACGCGTGAATTC
CTCGAGGGCGGCCGCTCTAGAGTCGACGGGCCGCGGTAACAATTGTTAACTAACTTAAGCTAGCAACGGT
TTCCCTCTAGCGGGATCAATTCCGCCCCCCCCCCCTAACGTTACTGGCCGAAGCCGCTTGGAATAAGGCC
GGTGTGCGTTTGTCTATATGTTATTTTCCACCATATTGCCGTCTTTTGGCAATGTGAGGGCCCGGAAACC
TGGCCCTGTCTTCTTGACGAGCATTCCTAGGGGTCTTTCCCCTCTCGCCAAAGGAATGCAAGGTCTGTTG
AATGTCGTGAAGGAAGCAGTTCCTCTGGAAGCTTCTTGAAGACAAACAACGTCTGTAGCGACCCTTTGCA
GGCAGCGGAACCCCCCACCTGGCGACAGGTGCCTCTGCGGCCAAAAGCCACGTGTATAAGATACACCTGC
AAAGGCGGCACAACCCCAGTGCCACGTTGTGAGTTGGATAGTTGTGGAAAGAGTCAAATGGCTCTCCTCA
AGCGTATTCAACAAGGGGCTGAAGGATGCCCAGAAGGTACCCCATTGTATGGGATCTGATCTGGGGCCTC
GGTGCACATGCTTTACATGTGTTTAGTCGAGGTTAAAAAAACGTCTAGGCCCCCCGAACCACGGGGACGT
GGTTTTCCTTTGAAAAACACGATAATACCATGACCGAGTACAAGCCCACGGTGCGCCTCGCCACCCGCGA
CGACGTCCCCAGGGCCGTACGCACCCTCGCCGCCGCGTTCGCCGACTACCCCGCCACGCGCCACACCGTC
GATCCGGACCGCCACATCGAGCGGGTCACCGAGCTGCAAGAACTCTTCCTCACGCGCGTCGGGCTCGACA
TCGGCAAGGTGTGGGTCGCGGACGACGGCGCCGCGGTGGCGGTCTGGACCACGCCGGAGAGCGTCGAAGC
GGGGGCGGTGTTCGCCGAGATCGGCCCGCGCATGGCCGAGTTGAGCGGTTCCCGGCTGGCCGCGCAGCAA
CAGATGGAAGGCCTCCTGGCGCCGCACCGGCCCAAGGAGCCCGCGTGGTTCCTGGCCACCGTCGGCGTCT
CGCCCGACCACCAGGGCAAGGGTCTGGGCAGCGCCGTCGTGCTCCCCGGAGTGGAGGCGGCCGAGCGCGC
CGGGGTGCCCGCCTTCCTGGAGACCTCCGCGCCCCGCAACCTCCCCTTCTACGAGCGGCTCGGCTTCACC
GTCACCGCCGACGTCGAGGTGCCCGAAGGACCGCGCACCTGGTGCATGACCCGCAAGCCCGGTGCCTGAC
CCGGGCGGGGCGCGTCTGGAACAATCAACCTCTGGATTACAAAATTTGTGAAAGATTGACTGGTATTCTT
AACTATGTTGCTCCTTTTACGCTATGTGGATACGCTGCTTTAATGCCTTTGTATCATGCTATTGCTTCCC
GTATGGCTTTCATTTTCTCCTCCTTGTATAAATCCTGGTTGCTGTCTCTTTATGAGGAGTTGTGGCCCGT
TGTCAGGCAACGTGGCGTGGTGTGCACTGTGTTTGCTGACGCAACCCCCACTGGTTGGGGCATTGCCACC
ACCTGTCAGCTCCTTTCCGGGACTTTCGCTTTCCCCCTCCCTATTGCCACGGCGGAACTCATCGCCGCCT
GCCTTGCCCGCTGCTGGACAGGGGCTCGGCTGTTGGGCACTGACAATTCCGTGGTGTTGTCGGGGAAGCT
GACGTCCTTTCCATGGCTGCTCGCCTGTGTTGCCACCTGGATTCTGCGCGGGACGTCCTTCTGCTACGTC
CCTTCGGCCCTCAATCCAGCGGACCTTCCTTCCCGCGGCCTGCTGCCGGCTCTGCGGCCTCTTCCGCGTC
TTCGCCTTCGCCCTCAGACGAGTCGGATCTCCCTTTGGGCCGCCTCCCCGCCTGGAATTAATTCTGCAGT
CGAGACCTAGAAAAACATGGAGCAATCACAAGTAGCAATACAGCAGCTACCAATGCTGATTGTGCCTGGC
TAGAAGCACAAGAGGAGGAGGAGGTGGGTTTTCCAGTCACACCTCAGGTACCTTTAAGACCAATGACTTA
CAAGGCAGCTGTAGATCTTAGCCACTTTTTAAAAGAAAAGAGGGGACTGGAAGGGCTAATTCACTCCCAA
CGAAGACAAGATATCCTTGATCTGTGGATCTACCACACACAAGGCTACTTCCCTGATTAGCAGAACTACA
CACCAGGGCCAGGGGTCAGATATCCACTGACCTTTGGATGGTGCTACAAGCTAGTACCAGTTGAGCCAGA
TAAGGTAGAAGAGGCCAATAAAGGAGAGAACACCAGCTTGTTACACCCTGTGAGCCTGCATGGGATGGAT
GACCCGGAGAGAGAAGTGTTAGAGTGGAGGTTTGACAGCCGCCTAGCATTTCATCACGTGGCCCGAGAGC
TGCATCCGGAGTACTTCAAGAACTGCTGATATCGAGCTTGCTACAAGGGACTTTCCGCTGGGGACTTTCC
AGGGAGGCGTGGCCTGGGCGGGACTGGGGAGTGGCGAGCCCTCAGATCCTGCATATAAGCAGCTGCTTTT
TGCCTGTACTGGGTCTCTCTGGTTAGACCAGATCTGAGCCTGGGAGCTCTCTGGCTAACTAGGGAACCCA
CTGCTTAAGCCTCAATAAAGCTTGCCTTGAGTGCTTCAAGTAGTGTGTGCCCGTCTGTTGTGTGACTCTG
GTAACTAGAGATCCCTCAGACCCTTTTAGTCAGTGTGGAAAATCTCTAGCAGTAGTAGTTCATGTCATCT
TATTATTCAGTATTTATAACTTGCAAAGAAATGAATATCAGAGAGTGAGAGGCCTTGACATTGCTAGCGT
TTACCGTCGACCTCTAGCTAGAGCTTGGCGTAATCATGGTCATAGCTGTTTCCTGTGTGAAATTGTTATC
CGCTCACAATTCCACACAACATACGAGCCGGAAGCATAAAGTGTAAAGCCTGGGGTGCCTAATGAGTGAG
CTAACTCACATTAATTGCGTTGCGCTCACTGCCCGCTTTCCAGTCGGGAAACCTGTCGTGCCAGCTGCAT
TAATGAATCGGCCAACGCGCGGGGAGAGGCGGTTTGCGTATTGGGCGCTCTTCCGCTTCCTCGCTCACTG
ACTCGCTGCGCTCGGTCGTTCGGCTGCGGCGAGCGGTATCAGCTCACTCAAAGGCGGTAATACGGTTATC
CACAGAATCAGGGGATAACGCAGGAAAGAACATGTGAGCAAAAGGCCAGCAAAAGGCCAGGAACCGTAAA
AAGGCCGCGTTGCTGGCGTTTTTCCATAGGCTCCGCCCCCCTGACGAGCATCACAAAAATCGACGCTCAA
GTCAGAGGTGGCGAAACCCGACAGGACTATAAAGATACCAGGCGTTTCCCCCTGGAAGCTCCCTCGTGCG
CTCTCCTGTTCCGACCCTGCCGCTTACCGGATACCTGTCCGCCTTTCTCCCTTCGGGAAGCGTGGCGCTT
TCTCATAGCTCACGCTGTAGGTATCTCAGTTCGGTGTAGGTCGTTCGCTCCAAGCTGGGCTGTGTGCACG
AACCCCCCGTTCAGCCCGACCGCTGCGCCTTATCCGGTAACTATCGTCTTGAGTCCAACCCGGTAAGACA
CGACTTATCGCCACTGGCAGCAGCCACTGGTAACAGGATTAGCAGAGCGAGGTATGTAGGCGGTGCTACA
GAGTTCTTGAAGTGGTGGCCTAACTACGGCTACACTAGAAGAACAGTATTTGGTATCTGCGCTCTGCTGA
AGCCAGTTACCTTCGGAAAAAGAGTTGGTAGCTCTTGATCCGGCAAACAAACCACCGCTGGTAGCGGTGG
TTTTTTTGTTTGCAAGCAGCAGATTACGCGCAGAAAAAAAGGATCTCAAGAAGATCCTTTGATCTTTTCT
ACGGGGTCTGACGCTCAGTGGAACGAAAACTCACGTTAAGGGATTTTGGTCATGAGATTATCAAAAAGGA
TCTTCACCTAGATCCTTTTAAATTAAAAATGAAGTTTTAAATCAATCTAAAGTATATATGAGTAAACTTG
GTCTGACAGTTACCAATGCTTAATCAGTGAGGCACCTATCTCAGCGATCTGTCTATTTCGTTCATCCATA
GTTGCCTGACTCCCCGTCGTGTAGATAACTACGATACGGGAGGGCTTACCATCTGGCCCCAGTGCTGCAA
TGATACCGCGAGACCCACGCTCACCGGCTCCAGATTTATCAGCAATAAACCAGCCAGCCGGAAGGGCCGA
GCGCAGAAGTGGTCCTGCAACTTTATCCGCCTCCATCCAGTCTATTAATTGTTGCCGGGAAGCTAGAGTA
AGTAGTTCGCCAGTTAATAGTTTGCGCAACGTTGTTGCCATTGCTACAGGCATCGTGGTGTCACGCTCGT
CGTTTGGTATGGCTTCATTCAGCTCCGGTTCCCAACGATCAAGGCGAGTTACATGATCCCCCATGTTGTG
CAAAAAAGCGGTTAGCTCCTTCGGTCCTCCGATCGTTGTCAGAAGTAAGTTGGCCGCAGTGTTATCACTC
ATGGTTATGGCAGCACTGCATAATTCTCTTACTGTCATGCCATCCGTAAGATGCTTTTCTGTGACTGGTG
AGTACTCAACCAAGTCATTCTGAGAATAGTGTATGCGGCGACCGAGTTGCTCTTGCCCGGCGTCAATACG
GGATAATACCGCGCCACATAGCAGAACTTTAAAAGTGCTCATCATTGGAAAACGTTCTTCGGGGCGAAAA
CTCTCAAGGATCTTACCGCTGTTGAGATCCAGTTCGATGTAACCCACTCGTGCACCCAACTGATCTTCAG
CATCTTTTACTTTCACCAGCGTTTCTGGGTGAGCAAAAACAGGAAGGCAAAATGCCGCAAAAAAGGGAAT
AAGGGCGACACGGAAATGTTGAATACTCATACTCTTCCTTTTTCAATATTATTGAAGCATTTATCAGGGT
TATTGTCTCATGAGCGGATACATATTTGAATGTATTTAGAAAAATAAACAAATAGGGGTTCCGCGCACAT
TTCCCCGAAAAGTGCCACCTGACGTCGACGGATCGGGAGATCAACTTGTTTATTGCAGCTTATAATGGTT
ACAAATAAAGCAATAGCATCACAAATTTCACAAATAAAGCATTTTTTTCACTGCATTCTAGTTGTGGTTT
GTCCAAACTCATCAATGTATCTTATCATGTCTGGATCAACTGGATAACTCAAGCTAACCAAAATCATCCC
AAACTTCCCACCCCATACCCTATTACCACTGCCAATTACCTGTGGTTTCATTTACTCTAAACCTGTGATT
CCTCTGAATTATTTTCATTTTAAAGAAATTGTATTTGTTAAATATGTACTACAAACTTAGTAGT
Features (pLannotate 1.2.2; 24 found; start..end, strand, type, name):
    377..634     +  LTR            5' LTR (truncated): truncated 5' long terminal repeat (LTR) from HIV-1
    681..806     +  misc_feature   HIV-1 Ψ: packaging signal of human immunodeficiency virus type 1
    790..1128    +  CDS            HIV-1 gag (fragment): gag protein from human immunodeficiency virus 1; gag
   1303..1536    +  misc_feature   RRE: The Rev response element (RRE) of HIV-1 allows for Rev-dependent mRNA export from the nucleus to the cytoplasm.
   1913..2013    +  CDS            Rev (fragment): human immunodeficiency virus 1 (HIV-1) Rev protein; rev; enhances nuclear export of unspliced and incompletely spliced viral mRNAs
   2028..2143    +  misc_feature   cPPT/CTS: central polypurine tract and central termination sequence of HIV-1 (lacking the first T)
   2221..2432    +  promoter       EF-1α core promoter: core promoter for human elongation factor EF-1α
   2433..3371    +  intron         EF-1α intron A: intron upstream of the start codon of human EF-1α
   3408..3938    +  CDS            CBX1: CBX1_HUMAN - Also known as CBX. Experimental evidence at protein level: Swiss-Prot protein existence level 1. Component of heterochromatin. Recognizes and binds histone H3 tails methylated at 'Lys-9', leading to epigenetic repression. Interaction with lamin B receptor (LBR) can contribute to the association of the heterochromatin with the inner nuclear membrane. From Homo sapiens (Human).
   3990..4031    +  CDS            V5 tag: epitope tag from simian virus 5
   4156..4717    +  misc_feature   IRES: internal ribosome entry site (IRES) of the encephalomyocarditis virus (EMCV)
   4720..5319    +  CDS            PuroR: puromycin N-acetyltransferase; pac from Streptomyces alboniger; confers resistance to puromycin
   5343..5931    +  misc_feature   WPRE: woodchuck hepatitis virus posttranscriptional regulatory element
   5948..6466    +  CDS            nef (fragment): NEF_HV1BR - Experimental evidence at protein level: Swiss-Prot protein existence level 1. Extracellular Nef protein targets CD4(+) T-lymphocytes for apoptosis by interacting with CXCR4 surface receptors (PubMed:14990729). From Human immunodeficiency virus type 1 group M subtype B (isolate BRU/LAI) (HIV-1).
   6514..6771    +  LTR            5' LTR (truncated): truncated 5' long terminal repeat (LTR) from HIV-1
   6923..6939    -  protein_bind   lac operator: The lac repressor binds to the lac operator to inhibit transcription in E. coli. This inhibition can be relieved by adding lactose or isopropyl-β-D-thiogalactopyranoside (IPTG). lac repressor encoded by lacI
   6947..6977    -  promoter       lac promoter: promoter for the E. coli lac operon
   6992..7013    -  protein_bind   CAP binding site: CAP binding activates transcription in the presence of cAMP. E. coli catabolite activator protein
   7026..7118    -  CDS            lacI (fragment): lac repressor; lacI; The lac repressor binds to the lac operator to inhibit transcription in E. coli. This inhibition can be relieved by adding lactose or isopropyl-β-D-thiogalactopyranoside (IPTG).
   7301..7889    -  rep_origin     ori: high-copy-number ColE1/pMB1/pBR322/pUC origin of replication
   8060..8920    -  CDS            AmpR: β-lactamase; bla; confers resistance to ampicillin, carbenicillin, and related antibiotics
   8921..9025    -  promoter       AmpR promoter: bla
   9073..9207    +  polyA_signal   SV40 poly(A) signal: SV40 polyadenylation signal
   9374..329     +  CDS            nef (fragment) (across the origin): NEF_HV1BR - Experimental evidence at protein level: Swiss-Prot protein existence level 1. Extracellular Nef protein targets CD4(+) T-lymphocytes for apoptosis by interacting with CXCR4 surface receptors (PubMed:14990729). From Human immunodeficiency virus type 1 group M subtype B (isolate BRU/LAI) (HIV-1).
