[The description below was written by a language model from this plasmid's Addgene catalogue record and pLannotate feature annotations shown in this document.]
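Description:
pLV Cbx1-V5 is an HIV-1-derived lentiviral transfer plasmid for expressing mouse Cbx1 (HP1β, a heterochromatin protein that binds histone H3 methylated at lysine 9) with a C-terminal V5 epitope tag in mammalian cells. It was built by Gibson cloning into the pLV-EF1a-IRES-Puro backbone. In bacteria it replicates from a high-copy ColE1/pUC-type origin and is selected with ampicillin through the β-lactamase gene. The record names a recombination-deficient strain, a common choice for repeat-containing lentiviral plasmids. Remnants of a lac promoter/operator region and an SV40 poly(A) signal sit in the backbone outside the viral cassette.

Between the two annotated LTRs, the vector carries the usual cis-acting elements for packaging and transduction: the Ψ packaging signal with an adjoining gag fragment, the Rev response element for nuclear export of the genomic RNA, and the cPPT/CTS, which aids nuclear import of the reverse-transcribed genome. Both LTRs are labelled by the annotation tool as truncated 5' LTRs and are flanked by nef-derived fragments; the record does not say whether the 3' LTR is self-inactivating. Expression is driven by the human EF-1α core promoter with its intron A. A single bicistronic transcript encodes Cbx1-V5, followed by an EMCV IRES and puromycin N-acetyltransferase, so puromycin selection enriches for cells that also express the tagged protein. A WPRE downstream enhances transcript stability and expression. The automated annotation matches the insert to human CBX1, reflecting close homology, whereas the catalogue lists it as mouse. The construct suits stable expression of Cbx1 and its detection or pull-down through the V5 tag.
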