Addgene plasmid #175106: pLV Cbx1-V5
Purpose: Lentiviral expression of mouse Cbx1-V5
Depositing lab: Larry Gerace. Depositing organization: Scripps California (The Scripps Research Institute).
Backbone
  Vector backbone: pLV-EF1a-IRES-Puro
  Backbone manufacturer: Tobias Meyer (Addgene plasmid # 85132)
  Vector type: Mammalian Expression, Lentiviral
Growth in bacteria
  Bacterial resistance: Ampicillin, 100 μg/mL
  Growth temperature: 30°C
  Growth strain: NEB Stable
  Copy number: High Copy
Gene/Insert
  Gene/Insert name: Cbx1
  Species: M. musculus (mouse)
  Entrez Gene: Cbx1 (a.k.a. Cbx, Cbx-rs2, E430007M08Rik, HP1B, Hp1beta, M31, MOD1)
  Tag / fusion protein: V5 (C terminal on insert)
  Cloning method: Gibson Cloning
Terms and licenses: Academic/Nonprofit Terms; Industry Terms: Not Available to Industry
How to cite: pLV Cbx1-V5 was a gift from Larry Gerace (Addgene plasmid # 175106 ; http://n2t.net/addgene:175106 ; RRID:Addgene_175106)
